Addgene plasmid #91122: pTRANS_233
Purpose: (Empty Backbone) Transformation, Type: T-DNA, Plant Selection: 2x35S:bar, Viral Replication: WDV
Depositing lab: Daniel Voytas. Depositing organization: University of Minnesota. Publication: A multi-purpose toolkit to enable advanced genome engineering in plants. Cermak T, Curtin SJ, Gil-Humanes J, Cegan R, Kono TJY, Konecna E, Belanto JJ, Starker CG, Mathre JW, Greenstein RL, Voytas DF. Plant Cell. 2017 May 18. pii: tpc.00922.2016. doi: 10.1105/tpc.16.00922. PubMed 28522548.
Backbone
  Vector backbone: pCAMBIA
  Vector type: Plant Expression
  Selectable markers: Basta
Growth in bacteria
  Bacterial resistance: Kanamycin, 50 μg/mL
  Growth temperature: 37°C
  Growth strain: ccdB Survival
  Copy number: High Copy
Gene/Insert
  Gene/Insert name: None
Terms and licenses: Academic/Nonprofit Terms; Industry Terms: Not Available to Industry
Depositor comments: BsaI, Esp3I, SapI and AarI sites removed from the backbone
How to cite: pTRANS_233 was a gift from Daniel Voytas (Addgene plasmid # 91122 ; http://n2t.net/addgene:91122 ; RRID:Addgene_91122)
