[The description below was written by a language model from this plasmid's Addgene catalogue record and pLannotate feature annotations shown in this document.]
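Description:
pTRANS_233 is an empty pCAMBIA-derived binary T-DNA vector for Agrobacterium-mediated plant transformation, part of a modular plant genome-engineering toolkit. At about 12.1 kb, it carries the usual two-host replication system. A high-copy ColE1/pMB1-type origin with the pBR322 bom region supports propagation in E. coli. The pVS1 oriV, RepA and StaA functions provide replication and stable maintenance in Agrobacterium. Bacterial selection is by kanamycin through an aphA-3 aminoglycoside phosphotransferase located outside the T-DNA. The depositor notes that BsaI, Esp3I, SapI and AarI sites were removed from the backbone, which leaves these type IIS enzymes free for use in assembly cloning.

Between the nopaline-type left and right border repeats, the T-DNA contains a plant selection cassette. In it, an enhanced (duplicated-enhancer) CaMV 35S promoter drives the bar phosphinothricin acetyltransferase gene, terminated by the CaMV poly(A) signal, giving Basta/glufosinate resistance. Next to this is a placeholder cassette consisting of attR1, a chloramphenicol resistance gene, ccdB and attR2. The ccdB toxin explains the need for a ccdB-tolerant host strain and allows counterselection when the cassette is replaced by user-supplied modules. The record lists no insert.

The T-DNA also carries wheat dwarf virus sequence, annotated as the RepA coding region, matching the catalogue entry of WDV as the viral replication system. Such geminiviral elements let the delivered cargo be released and amplified as a replicon in plant cells, which is typically used to raise the copy number of nuclease reagents or repair templates. The replicon's cis-acting intergenic regions are not annotated in the feature table.
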