Features (pLannotate 1.2.2; 25 found; start..end, strand, type, name):
    291..1085    -  CDS            KanR: aminoglycoside phosphotransferase; aphA-3; confers resistance to kanamycin
   1510..1534    +  misc_feature   LB T-DNA repeat: left border repeat from nopaline C58 T-DNA
   1612..1786    -  polyA_signal   CaMV poly(A) signal: cauliflower mosaic virus polyadenylation signal
   1796..2344    -  CDS            bar: PAT_STRHY - Experimental evidence at protein level: Swiss-Prot protein existence level 1. Inactivates phosphinothricin (PPT) by transfer of an acetyl group from acetyl CoA. Can also acetylate demethylphosphinothricin but not PTT or glutamate. This enzyme is an effector of phosphinothricin tripeptide (PTT or bialaphos) resistance. From Streptomyces hygroscopicus. Introduced by genetic manipulation and expressed in glufosinate-tolerant maize by Dekalb Genetics.
   2389..3065    -  promoter       CaMV 35S promoter (enhanced): cauliflower mosaic virus 35S promoter with a duplicated enhancer region
   3155..3243    +  CDS            lacI (fragment): lac repressor; lacI; The lac repressor binds to the lac operator to inhibit transcription in E. coli. This inhibition can be relieved by adding lactose or isopropyl-β-D-thiogalactopyranoside (IPTG).
   3256..3277    +  protein_bind   CAP binding site: CAP binding activates transcription in the presence of cAMP. E. coli catabolite activator protein
   3292..3322    +  promoter       lac promoter: promoter for the E. coli lac operon
   3326..3348    +  protein_bind   lac operator (fragment): The lac repressor binds to the lac operator to inhibit transcription in E. coli. This inhibition can be relieved by adding lactose or isopropyl-β-D-thiogalactopyranoside (IPTG). lac repressor encoded by lacI
   3828..3952    +  protein_bind   attR1: mutant version of attR; recombination site for the Gateway® LR reaction LR Clonase™
   3977..4007    +  promoter       lac UV5 promoter: E. coli lac promoter with an "up" mutation
   4031..4060    +  promoter       cat promoter (fragment): promoter of the E. coli cat gene encoding chloramphenicol acetyltransferase
   4061..4741    +  CDS            CmR: chloramphenicol acetyltransferase confers resistance to chloramphenicol
   4898..5056    +  CDS            ccdA (fragment): CCDA_ECO57 - Also known as H, letA. Experimental evidence at protein level: Swiss-Prot protein existence level 1. Antitoxin component of a type II toxin-antitoxin (TA) system which inhibits the post-segregational killing (PSK) of plasmid-free cells, also referred to as a plasmid addiction system. Binds to and blocks the activity of CcdB; will also remove bound CcdB protein from the CcdB-GyrA complex by forming a CcdA-CcdB complex, a process termed rejuvenation. Functions as a transcriptional corepressor for the ccdAB operon, repression also requires CcdB (By similarity). From Escherichia coli
   5061..5366    +  CDS            ccdB: CcdB, a bacterial toxin that poisons DNA gyrase; ccdB; Plasmids containing the ccdB gene cannot be propagated in standard E. coli strains.
   5407..5531    -  protein_bind   attR2: mutant version of attR; recombination site for the Gateway® LR reaction LR Clonase™
   6094..6885    -  CDS            REPA_WDVS: Experimental evidence at protein level: Swiss-Prot protein existence level 1. Implicated in enhancement of V-sense gene expression. Acts a an inhibitor of C-sense gene transcription (By similarity). From Wheat dwarf virus (isolate Sweden) (WDV).
   7335..7359    +  misc_feature   RB T-DNA repeat: right border repeat from nopaline C58 T-DNA
   7699..8100    +  CDS            Y4CG_SINFN (fragment): Protein inferred from homology: Swiss-Prot protein existence level 3. From Sinorhizobium fredii (strain NBRC 101917 / NGR234).
   8660..9289    +  CDS            pVS1 StaA: stability protein from the Pseudomonas plasmid pVS1 (Heeb et al., 2000)
   9718..10791   +  CDS            pVS1 RepA: replication protein from the Pseudomonas plasmid pVS1 (Heeb et al., 2000)
  10857..11051   +  rep_origin     pVS1 oriV: origin of replication for the Pseudomonas plasmid pVS1 (Heeb et al., 2000)
  11254..11293   +  CDS            rop (fragment): Rop protein, which maintains plasmids at low copy number; rop
  11395..11535   +  misc_feature   bom: basis of mobility region from pBR322
  11721..204     -  rep_origin     ori (across the origin): high-copy-number ColE1/pMB1/pBR322/pUC origin of replication
>Addgene plasmid #91122 | pTRANS_233 | addgene full sequence | sequence record 182122 | Addgene NGS Result
GTAGGCGGTGCTACAGAGTTCTTGAAGTGGTGGCCTAACTACGGCTACACTAGAAGGACAGTATTTGGTA
TCTGCGCTCTGCTGAAGCCAGTTACCTTCGGAAAAAGAGTTGGTAGCTCTTGATCCGGCAAACAAACCAC
CGCTGGTAGCGGTGGTTTTTTTGTTTGCAAGCAGCAGATTACGCGCAGAAAAAAAGGATCTCAAGAAGAT
CCTTTGATCTTTTCTACGGGGTCTGACGCTCAGTGGAACGAAAACTCACGTTAAGGGATTTTGGTCATGC
ATTCTAGGTACTAAAACAATTCATCCAGTAAAATATAATATTTTATTTTCTCCCAATCAGGCTTGATCCC
CAGTAAGTCAAAAAATAGCTCGACATACTGTTCTTCCCCGATATCCTCCCTGATCGACCGGACGCAGAAG
GCAATGTCATACCACTTGTCCGCCCTGCCGCTTCTCCCAAGATCAATAAAGCCACTTACTTTGCCATCTT
TCACAAAGATGTTGCTGTCTCCCAGGTCGCCGTGGGAAAAGACAAGTTCCTCTTCGGGCTTTTCCGTCTT
TAAAAAATCATACAGCTCGCGCGGATCTTTAAATGGAGTGTCTTCTTCCCAGTTTTCGCAATCCACATCG
GCCAGATCGTTATTCAGTAAGTAATCCAATTCGGCTAAGCGGCTGTCTAAGCTATTCGTATAGGGACAAT
CCGATATGTCGATGGAGTGAAAGAGCCTGATGCACTCCGCATACAGCTCGATAATCTTTTCAGGGCTTTG
TTCATCTTCATACTCTTCCGAGCAAAGGACGCCATCGGCCTCACTCATGAGCAGATTGCTCCAGCCATCA
TGCCGTTCAAAGTGCAGGACCTTTGGAACAGGCAGCTTTCCTTCCAGCCATAGCATCATGTCCTTTTCCC
GTTCCACATCATAGGTGGTCCCTTTATACCGGCTGTCCGTCATTTTTAAATATAGGTTTTCATTTTCTCC
CACCAGCTTATATACCTTAGCAGGAGACATTCCTTCCGTATCTTTTACGCAGCGGTATTTTTCGATCAGT
TTTTTCAATTCCGGTGATATTCTCATTTTAGCCATTTATTATTTCCTTCCTCTTTTCTACAGTATTTAAA
GATACCCCAAGAAGCTAATTATAACAAGACGAACTCCAATTCACTGTTCCTTGCATTCTAAAACCTTAAA
TACCAGAAAACAGCTTTTTCAAAGTTGTTTTCAAAGTTGGCGTATAACATAGTATCGACGGAGCCGATTT
TGAAACCGCGGTGATCACAGGCAGCAACGCTCTGTCATCGTTACAATCAACATGCTACCCTCCGCGAGAT
CATCCGTGTTTCAAACCCGGCAGCTTAGTTGCCGTTCTTCCGAATAGCATCGGTAACATGAGCAAAGTCT
GCCGCCTTACAACGGCTCTCCCGCTGACGCCGTCCCGGACTGATGGGCTGCCTGTATCGAGTGGTGATTT
TGTGCCGAGCTGCCGGTCGGGGAGCTGTTGGCTGGCTGGTGGCAGGATATATTGTGGTGTAAACAAATTG
ACGCTTAGACAACTTAATAACACATTGCGGACGTTTTTAATGTACTGAATTAACGCCGAATTAATTCGGG
GGATCTGGATTTTAGTACTGGATTTTGGTTTTAGGAATTAGAAATTTTATTGATAGAAGTATTTTACAAA
TACAAATACATACTAAGGGTTTCTTATATGCTCAACACATGAGCGAAACCCTATAGGAACCCTAATTCCC
TTATCTGGGAACTACTCACACATTATTATGGAGAAACTCGAGTCAAATCTCGGTGACGGGCAGGACCGGA
CGGGGCGGTACCGGCAGGCTGAAGTCCAGCTGCCAGAAACCCACGTCATGCCAGTTCCCGTGCTTGAAGC
CGGCCGCCCGCAGCATGCCGCGGGGGGCATATCCGAGCGCCTCGTGCATGCGCACGCTCGGGTCGTTGGG
CAGCCCGATGACAGCGACCACGCTCTTGAAGCCCTGTGCCTCCAGGGACTTCAGCAGATGGGTGTAGAGC
GTGGAGCCCAGTCCCGTCCGCTGGTGGCGGGGGCTGACGTACACGGTCGACTCGGCCGTCCAGTCGTAGG
CGTTGCGTGCCTTCCAGGGGCCCGCGTAGGCGATGCCGGCGACCTCGCCGTCCACCTCGGCGACGAGCCA
GGGATAGCGCTCCCGCAGACGGACGAGGTCGTCCGTCCACTCCTGCGGTTCCTGCGGCTCGGTACGGAAG
TTGACCGTGCTTGTCTCGATGTAGTGGTTGACGATGGTGCAGACCGCCGGCATGTCCGCCTCGGTGGCAC
GGCGGATGTCGGCCGGGCGTCGTTCTGGGCTCATGGTAGACTCGAGAGAGATAGATTTGTAGAGAGAGAC
TGGTGATTTCAGCGTGTCCTCTCCAAATGAAATGAACTTCCTTATATAGAGGAAGGGTCTTGCGAAGGAT
AGTGGGATTGTGCGTCATCCCTTACGTCAGTGGAGATATCACATCAATCCACTTGCTTTGAAGACGTGGT
TGGAACGTCTTCTTTTTCCACGATGCTCCTCGTGGGTGGGGGTCCATCTTTGGGACCACTGTCGGCAGAG
GCATCTTGAACGATAGCCTTTCCTTTATCGCAATGATGGCATTTGTAGGTGCCACCTTCCTTTTCTACTG
TCCTTTTGATGAAGTGACAGATAGCTGGGCAATGGAATCCGAGGAGGTTTCCCGATATTACCCTTTGTTG
AAAAGTCTCAATAGCCCTTTGGTCTTCTGAGACTGTATCTTTGATATTCTTGGAGTAGACGAGAGTGTCG
TGCTCCACCATGTTCACATCAATCCACTTGCTTTGAAGACGTGGTTGGAACGTCTTCTTTTTCCACGATG
CTCCTCGTGGGTGGGGGTCCATCTTTGGGACCACTGTCGGCAGAGGCATCTTGAACGATAGCCTTTCCTT
TATCGCAATGATGGCATTTGTAGGTGCCACCTTCCTTTTCTACTGTCCTTTTGATGAAGTGACAGATAGC
TGGGCAATGGAATCCGAGGAGGTTTCCCGATATTACCCTTTGTTGAAAAGTCTCAATAGCCCTTTGGTCT
TCTGAGACTGTATCTTTGATATTCTTGGAGTAGACGAGAGTGTCGTGCTCCACCATGTTGGCAAGCTGCT
CTAGCCAATACGCAAACCGCCTCTCCCCGCGCGTTGGCCGATTCATTAATGCAGCTGGCACGACAGGTTT
CCCGACTGGAAAGCGGGCAGTGAGCGCAACGCAATTAATGTGAGTTAGCTCACTCATTAGGCACCCCAGG
CTTTACACTTTATGCTTCCGGCTCGTATGTTGTGTGGAATTGTGAGCGGATAACAATTTCACACAGGAAA
CAGCTATGACATGATTACGAATTCGAGTAAGGTAGTGAACAGAAGTCCGGCAGGTCCTTAGCGAAAAAAC
GGGGTGTGCCAGAAAACTCTATCCTCTACCCTGCGTGGAGGTGTGAATTCTGCACACTGCAAATGCAATG
TGTCCAATGCTTTATATAGGGCAGGTTTTGGCGGGAGAACAGGGCCCTAGTGTTCCCACGGTAGCGTAGC
GAATCGTGTGGGCCCTGTTCGGTGTGCGGTCGGGGGGCCTCCACGCGGGTTATAATATTACCCCGCGTGG
TGGCCCCCGACGCGCACTCGGCTTTTCGTGAGTGCGCGGAGGCTTTTGGACCACATCTTTTCTGATCACT
TTCGTGGAAGATGTTGATTTATCACACTTTTGACGGGGAAATCTGTGCCATGCCTTAGCTTATAAGGAAG
TGCGTGGTAGCCCATCTCGACAAGTTTGTACCGATCAAAAGCAGGTGACAAGTTTGTACAAAAAAGCTGA
ACGAGAAACGTAAAATGATATAAATATCAATATATTAAATTAGATTTTGCATAAAAAACAGACTACATAA
TACTGTAAAACACAACATATCCAGTCACTATGGCGGCCGCATTAGGCACCCCAGGCTTTACACTTTATGC
TTCCGGCTCGTATAATGTGTGGATTTTGAGTTAGGATCCGTCGAGATTTTCAGGAGCTAAGGAAGCTAAA
ATGGAGAAAAAAATCACTGGATATACCACCGTTGATATATCCCAATGGCATCGTAAAGAACATTTTGAGG
CATTTCAGTCAGTCGCTCAATGTACCTATAACCAGACCGTTCAGCTGGATATTACGGCCTTTTTAAAGAC
CGTAAAGAAAAATAAGCACAAGTTTTATCCGGCCTTTATTCACATTCTTGCCCGCCTGATGAATGCTCAT
CCGGAATTCCGTATGGCAATGAAAGACGGTGAGCTGGTGATATGGGATAGTGTTCACCCTTGTTACACCG
TTTTCCATGAGCAAACTGAAACGTTTTCATCGCTCTGGAGTGAATACCACGACGATTTCCGGCAGTTTCT
ACACATATATTCGCAAGATGTGGCGTGTTACGGTGAAAACCTGGCCTATTTCCCTAAAGGGTTTATTGAG
AATATGTTTTTCGTCTCAGCCAATCCCTGGGTGAGTTTCACCAGTTTTGATTTAAACGTGGCCAATATGG
ACAACTTCTTCGCCCCCGTTTTCACCATGGGCAAATATTATACGCAAGGCGACAAGGTGCTGATGCCGCT
GGCGATTCAGGTTCATCATGCCGTTTGTGATGGCTTCCATGTCGGCAGAATGCTTAATGAATTACAACAG
TACTGCGATGAGTGGCAGGCGGGGCGTAATCTAGAGGATCCGGCTTACTAAAAGCCAGATAACAGTATGC
GTATTTGCGCGCTGATTTTTGCGGTATAAGAATATATACTGATATGTATACCCGAAGTATGTCAAAAAGA
GGTATGCTATGAAGCAGCGTATTACAGTGACAGTTGACAGCGACAGCTATCAGTTGCTCAAGGCATATAT
GATGTCAATATCTCCGGTCTGGTAAGCACAACCATGCAGAATGAAGCCCGTCGTCTGCGTGCCGAACGCT
GGAAAGCGGAAAATCAGGAAGGGATGGCTGAGGTCGCCCGGTTTATTGAAATGAACGGCTCTTTTGCTGA
CGAGAACAGGGGCTGGTGAAATGCAGTTTAAGGTTTACACCTATAAAAGAGAGAGCCGTTATCGTCTGTT
TGTGGATGTACAGAGTGATATTATTGACACGCCCGGGCGACGGATGGTGATCCCCCTGGCCAGTGCACGT
CTGCTGTCAGATAAAGTCCCCCGTGAACTTTACCCGGTGGTGCATATCGGGGATGAAAGCTGGCGCATGA
TGACCACCGATATGGCCAGTGTGCCGGTCTCCGTTATCGGGGAAGAAGTGGCTGATCTCAGCCACCGCGA
AAATGACATCAAAAACGCCATTAACCTGATGTTCTGGGGAATATAAATGTCAGGCTCCCTTATACACAGC
CAGTCTGCAGGTCGACCATAGTGACTGGATATGTTGTGTTTTACAGTATTATGTAGTCTGTTTTTTATGC
AAAATCTAATTTAATATATTGATATTTATATCATTTTACGTTTCTCGTTCAGCTTTCTTGTACAAAGTGG
TCACCTGCAAAAAGTGTTTGATCGCCGGCGGTACAAAGTGGTTAAAATAATATTTTATTTATCTCATGTC
ATTCGATTACAGAGGCTCGGCTACGAGCAAAGACAAACCAAATATAACAAACAACAACCCTTACACAATG
ACATCGGAAAACGAAATACAACACCCTGAGATATTACATTTATAGAAACTGTACGCCGTCCGCGCTAGGA
CAGTCACTGCGAAGCAGTGACGTCTTCGCCGGAGGCGAACGAGTAGTTGATGAACGTCTCGCCTTCATAC
ATGTAGTGAACAACAGTGTTAGAGTACATGTAATCCGACTGTTCGGGAGTCATATCCTTGAGCCAATCTT
CGTCTGGATTAACTAAAATGATGCAAGGTATTCCACCCCGTATGACCTTTCGCTTACCATATTTTGGATT
GACCGTGAAGTCACGCTGAGCCCCGACGAAGCACTTCCAGTTGGGTGTGAACTTGAATGGAATGTCGTCG
ATGATATTATACTTGGCGTTGACGTCATATGTTGTGAAATCAACTAGACTGTTATAATAATTGTGTGTCC
CTAGAGACCTTGCCCAGGAAGTCTTTCCTGTTCTGGTTGGCCCGCAGATGTAGATGGACTTATGCCTCCC
CGGTGACTCCTGGAATAATCGTCCATCCACTCTAAGTCAGATTGCGCTTGATCCGCAGGAGTGGAAGTAC
AAAGGATATAGGATTCGAGGCTTACGGAGTAGAGATGTTCATTTTTCCAGCTTTCAATGGTCTCATGGCA
AATGAGTGATTCGGTTGGAAACTCAGGTGTGTAAGTGGCAACTGGGTCAGGAAATAGATGGCGTGCCGTG
TACTCGAAGTCTTTGAGACGGATAGACCATTCAAACGGAAAACGATTGCAAACCATGCTGAGGAATTCCT
CGCGAGAGGAACTAGATTCAATGATCTGTTTCATATCCGCATCACGGTCTTTACGACCTGGAGTTGAAAC
AGCCACGAATGTTCCCCACTCAGCTGTGTTTACATCGGAGTCAACCTCCTTCGTGATGTAATCACGAACT
TGGTTGCAGTCTTTGGCAGCTTGTATATTTGGATGGAATATGGAGAATGGAGATGTATCCATACGGAGGT
TTAAGGCATTGGGATTGGTGATGGAAGCACGAAGCTTGTTCTGCACGAGAACGTGCAGATGTGGTGATCC
ATCTTCGTGGAGCTCTCTAACAGCAGCGATGTAGAGGGGCTCATATTTGTTCAAGAGAGTGCGAAGTGAA
TCCAAGGCGTACTGTGGCTCAAGGGTACATTGAGGATATGTTAGAAAGAGGTACTTGGAATAGACACGGA
ACCTGGGTGCAGATGAAGAGGCCATGGTAGTGAACAGAAGTCCGGCAGGTCCTTAGCGAAAAAACGGGGT
GTGCCAGAAAACTCTATCCTCTACCCTGCGTGGAGGTGTGAATTCTGCACACTGCAAATGCAATGTGTCC
AATGCTTTATATAGGGCAGGTTTTGGCGGGAGAACAGGGCCCTAGTGTTCCCACGGTAGCGTAGCGAATC
GTGTGGGCCCTGTTCGGTGTGCGGTCGGGGGGCCTCCACGCGGGTTATAATATTACCCCGCGTGGTGGCC
CCCGACGCGCACTCGGCTTTTCGTGAGTGCGCGGAGGCTTTTGGACCACATCTTTTCTGATCACTTTCGT
GGAAGATGTTGATTTATCACACTTTTGACGGGGAAATCTGTGCCATGCCTTAGCTTATAAGGAAGTGCGT
GGTAGCCCATCTCGGGGCCCTCGATTCGACGTTCCTGTTTAAACTATCAGTGTTTGACAGGATATATTGG
CGGGTAAACCTAAGAGAAAAGAGCGTTTATTAGAATAATCGGATATTTAAAAGGGCGTGAAAAGGTTTAT
CCGTTCGTCCATTTGTATGTGCATGCCAACCACAGGGTTCCCCTCGGGATCAAAGTACTTTGATCCAACC
CCTCCGCTGCTATAGTGCAGTCGGCTTCTGACGTTCAGTGCAGCCGTCTTCTGAAAACGACATGTCGCAC
AAGTCCTAAGTTACGCGACAGGCTGCCGCCCTGCCCTTTTCCTGGCGTTTTCTTGTCGCGTGTTTTAGTC
GCATAAAGTAGAATACTTGCGACTAGAACCGGAGACATTACGCCATGAACAAGAGCGCCGCCGCTGGCCT
GCTGGGCTATGCCCGCGTCAGCACCGACGACCAGGACTTGACCAACCAACGGGCCGAACTGCACGCGGCC
GGCTGCACCAAGCTGTTTTCCGAGAAGATCACCGGCACCAGGCGCGACCGCCCGGAGCTGGCCAGGATGC
TTGACCACCTACGCCCTGGCGACGTTGTGACAGTGACCAGGCTAGACCGCCTGGCCCGCAGCACCCGCGA
CCTACTGGACATTGCCGAGCGCATCCAGGAGGCCGGCGCGGGCCTGCGTAGCCTGGCAGAGCCGTGGGCC
GACACCACCACGCCGGCCGGCCGCATGGTGTTGACCGTGTTCGCCGGCATTGCCGAGTTCGAGCGTTCCC
TAATCATCGACCGCACCCGGAGCGGGCGCGAGGCCGCCAAGGCCCGAGGCGTGAAGTTTGGCCCCCGCCC
TACCCTCACCCCGGCACAGATCGCGCACGCCCGCGAGCTGATCGACCAGGAAGGCCGCACCGTGAAAGAG
GCGGCTGCACTGCTTGGCGTGCATCGCTCGACCCTGTACCGCGCACTTGAGCGCAGCGAGGAAGTGACGC
CCACCGAGGCCAGGCGGCGCGGTGCCTTCCGTGAGGACGCATTGACCGAGGCCGACGCCCTGGCGGCCGC
CGAGAATGAACGCCAAGAGGAACAAGCATGAAACCGCACCAGGACGGCCAGGACGAACCGTTTTTCATTA
CCGAAGAGATCGAGGCGGAGATGATCGCGGCCGGGTACGTGTTCGAGCCGCCCGCGCACGTCTCAACCGT
GCGGCTGCATGAAATCCTGGCCGGTTTGTCTGATGCCAAGCTGGCGGCCTGGCCGGCCAGCTTGGCCGCT
GAAGAAACCGAGCGCCGCCGTCTAAAAAGGTGATGTGTATTTGAGTAAAACAGCTTGCGTCATGCGGTCG
CTGCGTATATGATGCGATGAGTAAATAAACAAATACGCAAGGGGAACGCATGAAGGTTATCGCTGTACTT
AACCAGAAAGGCGGGTCAGGCAAGACGACCATCGCAACCCATCTAGCCCGCGCCCTGCAACTCGCCGGGG
CCGATGTTCTGTTAGTCGATTCCGATCCCCAGGGCAGTGCCCGCGATTGGGCGGCCGTGCGGGAAGATCA
ACCGCTAACCGTTGTCGGCATCGACCGCCCGACGATTGACCGCGACGTGAAGGCCATCGGCCGGCGCGAC
TTCGTAGTGATCGACGGAGCGCCCCAGGCGGCGGACTTGGCTGTGTCCGCGATCAAGGCAGCCGACTTCG
TGCTGATTCCGGTGCAGCCAAGCCCTTACGACATATGGGCCACCGCCGACCTGGTGGAGCTGGTTAAGCA
GCGCATTGAGGTCACGGATGGAAGGCTACAAGCGGCCTTTGTCGTGTCGCGGGCGATCAAAGGCACGCGC
ATCGGCGGTGAGGTTGCCGAGGCGCTGGCCGGGTACGAGCTGCCCATTCTTGAGTCCCGTATCACGCAGC
GCGTGAGCTACCCAGGCACTGCCGCCGCCGGCACAACCGTTCTTGAATCAGAACCCGAGGGCGACGCTGC
CCGCGAGGTCCAGGCGCTGGCCGCTGAAATTAAATCAAAACTCATTTGAGTTAATGAGGTAAAGAGAAAA
TGAGCAAAAGCACAAACACGCTAAGTGCCGGCCGTCCGAGCGCACGCAGCAGCAAGGCTGCAACGTTGGC
CAGCCTGGCAGACACGCCAGCCATGAAGCGGGTCAACTTTCAGTTGCCGGCGGAGGATCACACCAAGCTG
AAGATGTACGCGGTACGCCAAGGCAAGACCATTACCGAGCTGCTATCTGAATACATCGCGCAGCTACCAG
AGTAAATGAGCAAATGAATAAATGAGTAGATGAATTTTAGCGGCTAAAGGAGGCGGCATGGAAAATCAAG
AACAACCAGGCACCGACGCCGTGGAATGCCCCATGTGTGGAGGAACGGGCGGTTGGCCAGGCGTAAGCGG
CTGGGTTGCCTGCCGGCCCTGCAATGGCACTGGAACCCCCAAGCCCGAGGAATCGGCGTGAGCGGTCGCA
AACCATCCGGCCCGGTACAAATCGGCGCGGCGCTGGGTGATGACCTGGTGGAGAAGTTGAAGGCCGCGCA
GGCCGCCCAGCGGCAACGCATCGAGGCAGAAGCACGCCCCGGTGAATCGTGGCAAGCGGCCGCTGATCGA
ATCCGCAAAGAATCCCGGCAACCGCCGGCAGCCGGTGCGCCGTCGATTAGGAAGCCGCCCAAGGGCGACG
AGCAACCAGATTTTTTCGTTCCGATGCTCTATGACGTGGGCACCCGCGATAGTCGCAGCATCATGGACGT
GGCCGTTTTCCGTCTGTCGAAGCGTGACCGACGAGCTGGCGAGGTGATCCGCTACGAGCTTCCAGACGGG
CACGTAGAGGTTTCCGCAGGGCCGGCCGGCATGGCCAGTGTGTGGGATTACGACCTGGTACTGATGGCGG
TTTCCCATCTAACCGAATCCATGAACCGATACCGGGAAGGGAAGGGAGACAAGCCCGGCCGCGTGTTCCG
TCCACACGTTGCGGACGTACTCAAGTTCTGCCGGCGAGCCGATGGCGGAAAGCAGAAAGACGACCTGGTA
GAAACCTGCATTCGGTTAAACACCACGCACGTTGCCATGCAGCGTACGAAGAAGGCCAAGAACGGCCGCC
TGGTGACGGTATCCGAGGGTGAAGCCTTGATTAGCCGCTACAAGATCGTAAAGAGCGAAACCGGGCGGCC
GGAGTACATCGAGATCGAGCTAGCTGATTGGATGTACCGCGAGATCACAGAAGGCAAGAACCCGGACGTG
CTGACGGTTCACCCCGATTACTTTTTGATCGATCCCGGCATCGGCCGTTTTCTCTACCGCCTGGCACGCC
GCGCCGCAGGCAAGGCAGAAGCCAGATGGTTGTTCAAGACGATCTACGAACGCAGTGGCAGCGCCGGAGA
GTTCAAGAAGTTCTGTTTCACCGTGCGCAAGCTGATCGGGTCAAATGACCTGCCGGAGTACGATTTGAAG
GAGGAGGCGGGGCAGGCTGGCCCGATCCTAGTCATGCGCTACCGCAACCTGATCGAGGGCGAAGCATCCG
CCGGTTCCTAATGTACGGAGCAGATGCTAGGGCAAATTGCCCTAGCAGGGGAAAAAGGTCGAAAAGGTCT
CTTTCCTGTGGATAGCACGTACATTGGGAACCCAAAGCCGTACATTGGGAACCGGAACCCGTACATTGGG
AACCCAAAGCCGTACATTGGGAACCGGTCACACATGTAAGTGACTGATATAAAAGAGAAAAAAGGCGATT
TTTCCGCCTAAAACTCTTTAAAACTTATTAAAACTCTTAAAACCCGCCTGGCCTGTGCATAACTGTCTGG
CCAGCGCACAGCCGAAGAGCTGCAAAAAGCGCCTACCCTTCGGTCGCTGCGCTCCCTACGCCCCGCCGCT
TCGCGTCGGCCTATCGCGGCCGCTGGCCGCTCAAAAATGGCTGGCCTACGGCCAGGCAATCTACCAGGGC
GCGGACAAGCCGCGCCGTCGCCACTCGACCGCCGGCGCCCACATCAAGGCACCCTGCCTCGCGCGTTTCG
GTGATGACGGTGAAAACCTCTGACACATGCAGCTCCCGGAGACGGTCACAGCTTGTCTGTAAGCGGATGC
CGGGAGCAGACAAGCCCGTCAGGGCGCGTCAGCGGGTGTTGGCGGGTGTCGGGGCGCAGCCATGACCCAG
TCACGTAGCGATAGCGGAGTGTATACTGGCTTAACTATGCGGCATCAGAGCAGATTGTACTGAGAGTGCA
CCATATGCGGTGTGAAATACCGCACAGATGCGTAAGGAGAAAATACCGCATCAGGCGCTCTTCCGCTTCC
TCGCTCACTGACTCGCTGCGCTCGGTCGTTCGGCTGCGGCGAGCGGTATCAGCTCACTCAAAGGCGGTAA
TACGGTTATCCACAGAATCAGGGGATAACGCAGGAAAGAACATGTGAGCAAAAGGCCAGCAAAAGGCCAG
GAACCGTAAAAAGGCCGCGTTGCTGGCGTTTTTCCATAGGCTCCGCCCCCCTGACGAGCATCACAAAAAT
CGACGCTCAAGTCAGAGGTGGCGAAACCCGACAGGACTATAAAGATACCAGGCGTTTCCCCCTGGAAGCT
CCCTCGTGCGCTCTCCTGTTCCGACCCTGCCGCTTACCGGATACCTGTCCGCCTTTCTCCCTTCGGGAAG
CGTGGCGCTTTCTCATAGCTCACGCTGTAGGTATCTCAGTTCGGTGTAGGTCGTTCGCTCCAAGCTGGGC
TGTGTGCACGAACCCCCCGTTCAGCCCGACCGCTGCGCCTTATCCGGTAACTATCGTCTTGAGTCCAACC
CGGTAAGACACGACTTATCGCCACTGGCAGCAGCCACTGGTAACAGGATTAGCAGAGCGAGGTAT
